Addgene plasmid #193155: PB-SRT-Puro_BC13
Purpose: Barcoded piggyBac self-reporting transposon with puromycin marker for mammalian calling cards
Depositing lab: Rob Mitra. Depositing organization: Washington University in Saint Louis. Publication: Measuring transcription factor binding and gene expression using barcoded self-reporting transposon calling cards and transcriptomes. Lalli M, Yen A, Thopte U, Dong F, Moudgil A, Chen X, Milbrandt J, Dougherty JD, Mitra RD. NAR Genom Bioinform. 2022 Aug 31;4(3):lqac061. doi: 10.1093/nargab/lqac061. eCollection 2022 Sep. PubMed 36062164.
Backbone
  Vector backbone: PB-SRT-Puro
  Vector type: Mammalian Expression
Growth in bacteria
  Bacterial resistance: Ampicillin, 100 μg/mL
  Growth temperature: 37°C
  Growth strain: NEB Stable
  Copy number: High Copy
Gene/Insert
  Gene/Insert name: Barcoded piggyBac Puro SRT
  Species: H. sapiens (human)
  Mutation: Barcode: GCTA
  Cloning method: Gibson Cloning
Terms and licenses: Academic/Nonprofit Terms; Industry Terms: Not Available to Industry
How to cite: PB-SRT-Puro_BC13 was a gift from Rob Mitra (Addgene plasmid # 193155 ; http://n2t.net/addgene:193155 ; RRID:Addgene_193155)
