[The description below was written by a language model from this plasmid's Addgene catalogue record and pLannotate feature annotations shown in this document.]
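Description:
PB-SRT-Puro_BC13 is a 5,032-nt mammalian expression plasmid carrying a barcoded piggyBac self-reporting transposon (SRT) with a puromycin marker, built on the PB-SRT-Puro backbone for mammalian "calling cards" experiments. The bacterial portion looks pBluescript-derived. It has a high-copy ColE1/pUC origin and an ampicillin resistance gene (β-lactamase) under its own bla promoter. It also retains remnants of an M13 origin, a lacZα fragment, a T7 promoter and part of the multiple cloning site.

The payload is a human EF-1α promoter, annotated as the core promoter plus segments of intron A, driving the puromycin N-acetyltransferase gene (PuroR) for selection of mammalian cells. No polyadenylation signal is annotated after PuroR, which fits the self-reporting design. In that design, transcription from an integrated transposon reads through the terminal repeat into flanking genomic DNA, so insertion sites can be recovered from RNA. A hammerhead ribozyme is annotated downstream of the cassette. In SRT designs such an element sits outside the transposon and cleaves transcripts from unintegrated plasmid, though the record does not state this role. The piggyBac terminal repeats are not annotated in the feature table, so their positions cannot be given here. The short 5S rRNA and RSF ori matches near the ribozyme are automated annotations of uncertain significance.

This plasmid is one member of a barcoded series, distinguished by a four-nucleotide barcode recorded as the insert's only modification and introduced by Gibson cloning. In calling cards, a transcription factor linked to piggyBac transposase deposits transposons near its binding sites. The barcode allows insertions from different samples or replicates to be distinguished, supporting joint measurement of transcription factor binding and gene expression.
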