Features (pLannotate 1.2.2; 14 found; start..end, strand, type, name):
      3..134     -  rep_origin     M13 ori (fragment): M13 bacteriophage origin of replication; arrow indicates direction of (+) strand synthesis
    155..311     -  CDS            lacZα (fragment): LacZα fragment of β-galactosidase; lacZ fragment
    320..338     +  promoter       T7 promoter: promoter for bacteriophage T7 RNA polymerase
    609..627     -  misc_feature   MCS (fragment): pBluescript multiple cloning site
    697..908     +  promoter       EF-1α core promoter: core promoter for human elongation factor EF-1α
    909..1022    +  intron         EF-1α intron A (fragment): intron upstream of the start codon of human EF-1α
   1648..1851    +  intron         EF-1α intron A: truncated intron upstream of the start codon of human EF-1α
   1874..2473    +  CDS            PuroR: puromycin N-acetyltransferase; pac from Streptomyces alboniger; confers resistance to puromycin
   2916..2968    +  ncRNA          Hammerhead 1: Accession: RF00163 - Hammerhead ribozyme (type I)
   3009..3127    +  ncRNA          5S rRNA: Accession: RF00001 - 5S ribosomal RNA
   3167..3207    -  rep_origin     RSF ori (fragment): Plasmids containing the RSF 1030 origin of replication can be propagated in E. coli cells that contain additional plasmids with compatible origins.
   3285..3873    -  rep_origin     ori: high-copy-number ColE1/pMB1/pBR322/pUC origin of replication
   4044..4904    -  CDS            AmpR: β-lactamase; bla; confers resistance to ampicillin, carbenicillin, and related antibiotics
   4905..5009    -  promoter       AmpR promoter: bla
>Addgene plasmid #193155 | PB-SRT-Puro_BC13 | addgene full sequence | sequence record 378635 | Addgene NGS Result
CTAAATTGTAAGCGTTAATATTTTGTTAAAATTCGCGTTAAATTTTTGTTAAATCAGCTCATTTTTTAAC
CAATAGGCCGAAATCGGCAAAATCCCTTATAAATCAAAAGAATAGACCGAGATAGGGTTGAGTGGCCGCT
ACAGGGCGCTCCCATTCGCCATTCAGGCTGCGCAACTGTTGGGAAGGGCGTTTCGGTGCGGGCCTCTTCG
CTATTACGCCAGCTGGCGAAAGGGGGATGTGCTGCAAGGCGATTAAGTTGGGTAACGCCAGGGTTTTCCC
AGTCACGACGTTGTAAAACGACGGCCAGTGAGCGCGACGTAATACGACTCACTATAGGGCGAATTGGCGG
AAGGCCGTCAAGGCCGCATTTAACCCTAGAAAGATAATCATATTGTGACGTACGTTAAAGATAATCATGT
GTAAAATTGACGCATGTGTTTTATCGGTCTGTATATCGAGGTTTATTTATTAATTTGAATAGATATTAAG
TTTTATTATATTTACACTTACATACTAATAATAAATTCAACAAACAATTTATTTATGTTTATTTATTTAT
TAAAAAAAACAAAAACTCAAAATTTCTTCTATAAAGTAACAAAACTTTTATCGAATTCCTGCAGCCCAGC
TTGATCTTAGGTCCCTCGACGAATTCTCTAGAGAAGAGCATGCGTGAGGCTCCGGTGCCCGTCAGTGGGC
AGAGCGCACATCGCCCACAGTCCCCGAGAAGTTGGGGGGAGGGGTCGGCAATTGAACCGGTGCCTAGAGA
AGGTGGCGCGGGGTAAACTGGGAAAGTGATGTCGTGTACTGGCTCCGCCTTTTTCCCGAGGGTGGGGGAG
AACCGTATATAAGTGCAGTAGTCGCCGTGAACGTTCTTTTTCGCAACGGGTTTGCCGCCAGAACACAGGT
AAGTGCCGTGTGTGGTTCCCGCGGGCCTGGCCTCTTTACGGGTTATGGCCCTTGCGTGCCTTGAATTACT
TCCACGCCCCTGGCTGCAGTACGTGATTCTTGATCCCGAGCTTCGGGTTGGAAGTGGGTGGGAGAGTTCG
AGGCCTTGCGCTTAAGGAGCCCCTTCGCCTCGTGCTTGAGTTGAGGCCTGGCTTGGGCGCTGGGGCCGCC
GCGTGCGAATCTGGTGGCACCTTCGCGCCTGTCTCGCTGCTTTCGATAAGTCTCTAGCCATTTAAAATTT
TTGATGACCTGCTGCGACGCTTTTTTTCTGGCAAGATAGTCTTGTAAATGCGGGCCAAGATCTGCACACT
GGTATTTCGGTTTTTGGGGCCGCGGGCGGCGACGGGGCCCGTGCGTCCCAGCGCACATGTTCGGCGAGGC
GGGGCCTGCGAGCGCGGCCACCGAGAATCGGACGGGGGTAGTCTCAAGCTGGCCGGCCTGCTCTGGTGCC
TGGCCTCGCGCCGCCGTGTATCGCCCCGCCCTGGGCGGCAAGGCTGGCCCGGTCGGCACCAGTTGCGTGA
GCGGAAAGATGGCCGCTTCCCGGCCCTGCTGCAGGGAGCTCAAAATGGAGGACGCGGCGCTCGGGAGAGC
GGGCGGGTGAGTCACCCACACAAAGGAAAAGGGCCTTTCCGTCCTCAGCCGTCGCTTCATGTGACTCCAC
GGAGTACCGGGCGCCGTCCAGGCACCTCGATTAGTTCTCGAGCTTTTGGAGTACGTCGTCTTTAGGTTGG
GGGGAGGGGTTTTATGCGATGGAGTTTCCCCACACTGAGTGGGTGGAGACTGAAGTTAGGCCAGCTTGGC
ACTTGATGTAATTCTCCTTGGAATTTGCCCTTTTTGAGTTTGGATCTTGGTTCATTCTCAAGCCTCAGAC
AGTGGTTCAAAGTTTTTTTCTTCCATTTCAGGTGTCGTGAAAACTACGCCACCATGACCGAGTACAAGCC
CACGGTGCGCCTCGCCACCCGCGACGACGTCCCCAGGGCCGTACGCACCCTCGCCGCCGCGTTCGCCGAC
TACCCCGCCACGCGCCACACCGTCGATCCGGACCGCCACATCGAGCGGGTCACCGAGCTGCAAGAACTCT
TCCTCACGCGCGTCGGGCTCGACATCGGCAAGGTGTGGGTCGCGGACGACGGCGCCGCGGTGGCGGTCTG
GACCACGCCGGAGAGCGTCGAAGCGGGGGCGGTGTTCGCCGAGATCGGCCCGCGCATGGCCGAGTTGAGC
GGTTCCCGGCTGGCCGCGCAGCAACAGATGGAAGGCCTCCTGGCGCCGCACCGGCCCAAGGAGCCCGCGT
GGTTCCTGGCCACCGTCGGCGTCTCGCCCGACCACCAGGGCAAGGGTCTGGGCAGCGCCGTCGTGCTCCC
CGGAGTGGAGGCGGCCGAGCGCGCCGGGGTGCCCGCCTTCCTGGAGACCTCCGCGCCCCGCAACCTCCCC
TTCTACGAGCGGCTCGGCTTCACCGTCACCGCCGACGTCGAGGTGCCCGAAGGACCGCGCACCTGGTGCA
TGACCCGCAAGCCCGGTGCCTGATAACAACTCGAGTACCGGCTTAAGTGATAGATCGGAAGAGCGGTTCA
GCAGGAATGCCGAGACCGGTTTAAACTCAGTGTCCATAGCGACGCCGGCGCGATAAGCTATCTATAACAA
GAAAATATATATATAATAAGTTATCACGTAAGTAGAACATGAAATAACAATATAATTATCGTATGAGTTA
AATCTTAAAAGTCACGTAAAAGATAATCATGCGTCATTTTGACTCACGCGGTCGTTATAGTTCAAAATCA
GTGACACTTACCGCATTGACAAGCACGCCTCACGGGAGCTCCAAGCGGCGACTGAGATGTCCTAAATGCA
CAGCGACGGATTCGCGCTATTTAGAAAGAGAGAGCAATATTTCAAGAATGCATGCGTCAATTTTACGCAG
ACTATCTTTGCTAGGTTAAGAGCTCAAGCTTCTGAGATGCAGGTACATCCCACTGATGAGTCCCAAATAG
GACGAAACGCGCTTCGGTGCGTCTGGGATTCCACTGCTATCCACGCGGCCGCACGGCATTACGTTAGACG
TCTAGGCCACACCACCCTGAAGGCGCCTGCTCGCCTCTGATCTGTTGAAGCTAAGCAGGGTCGGTCCTGG
TTAGTACTTGGATGGGACTCCGCCTGGTAATAGCCGGTACCGTAGGCTTGCATGGTCATAGCTGTTTCCT
TGCGTATTGGGCGCTCTCCGCTTCCTCGCTCACTGACTCGCTGCGCTCGGTCGTTCGGGTAAAGCCTGGG
GTGCCTAATGAGCAAAAGGCCAGCAAAAGGCCAGGAACCGTAAAAAGGCCGCGTTGCTGGCGTTTTTCCA
TAGGCTCCGCCCCCCTGACGAGCATCACAAAAATCGACGCTCAAGTCAGAGGTGGCGAAACCCGACAGGA
CTATAAAGATACCAGGCGTTTCCCCCTGGAAGCTCCCTCGTGCGCTCTCCTGTTCCGACCCTGCCGCTTA
CCGGATACCTGTCCGCCTTTCTCCCTTCGGGAAGCGTGGCGCTTTCTCATAGCTCACGCTGTAGGTATCT
CAGTTCGGTGTAGGTCGTTCGCTCCAAGCTGGGCTGTGTGCACGAACCCCCCGTTCAGCCCGACCGCTGC
GCCTTATCCGGTAACTATCGTCTTGAGTCCAACCCGGTAAGACACGACTTATCGCCACTGGCAGCAGCCA
CTGGTAACAGGATTAGCAGAGCGAGGTATGTAGGCGGTGCTACAGAGTTCTTGAAGTGGTGGCCTAACTA
CGGCTACACTAGAAGAACAGTATTTGGTATCTGCGCTCTGCTGAAGCCAGTTACCTTCGGAAAAAGAGTT
GGTAGCTCTTGATCCGGCAAACAAACCACCGCTGGTAGCGGTGGTTTTTTTGTTTGCAAGCAGCAGATTA
CGCGCAGAAAAAAAGGATCTCAAGAAGATCCTTTGATCTTTTCTACGGGGTCTGACGCTCAGTGGAACGA
AAACTCACGTTAAGGGATTTTGGTCATGAGATTATCAAAAAGGATCTTCACCTAGATCCTTTTAAATTAA
AAATGAAGTTTTAAATCAATCTAAAGTATATATGAGTAAACTTGGTCTGACAGTTACCAATGCTTAATCA
GTGAGGCACCTATCTCAGCGATCTGTCTATTTCGTTCATCCATAGTTGCCTGACTCCCCGTCGTGTAGAT
AACTACGATACGGGAGGGCTTACCATCTGGCCCCAGTGCTGCAATGATACCGCGAGAACCACGCTCACCG
GCTCCAGATTTATCAGCAATAAACCAGCCAGCCGGAAGGGCCGAGCGCAGAAGTGGTCCTGCAACTTTAT
CCGCCTCCATCCAGTCTATTAATTGTTGCCGGGAAGCTAGAGTAAGTAGTTCGCCAGTTAATAGTTTGCG
CAACGTTGTTGCCATTGCTACAGGCATCGTGGTGTCACGCTCGTCGTTTGGTATGGCTTCATTCAGCTCC
GGTTCCCAACGATCAAGGCGAGTTACATGATCCCCCATGTTGTGCAAAAAAGCGGTTAGCTCCTTCGGTC
CTCCGATCGTTGTCAGAAGTAAGTTGGCCGCAGTGTTATCACTCATGGTTATGGCAGCACTGCATAATTC
TCTTACTGTCATGCCATCCGTAAGATGCTTTTCTGTGACTGGTGAGTACTCAACCAAGTCATTCTGAGAA
TAGTGTATGCGGCGACCGAGTTGCTCTTGCCCGGCGTCAATACGGGATAATACCGCGCCACATAGCAGAA
CTTTAAAAGTGCTCATCATTGGAAAACGTTCTTCGGGGCGAAAACTCTCAAGGATCTTACCGCTGTTGAG
ATCCAGTTCGATGTAACCCACTCGTGCACCCAACTGATCTTCAGCATCTTTTACTTTCACCAGCGTTTCT
GGGTGAGCAAAAACAGGAAGGCAAAATGCCGCAAAAAAGGGAATAAGGGCGACACGGAAATGTTGAATAC
TCATACTCTTCCTTTTTCAATATTATTGAAGCATTTATCAGGGTTATTGTCTCATGAGCGGATACATATT
TGAATGTATTTAGAAAAATAAACAAATAGGGGTTCCGCGCACATTTCCCCGAAAAGTGCCAC
